>Addgene plasmid #176468 | pCAG-mGas8-PA | addgene full sequence | sequence record 348290 | Addgene Partial NGS Result
GAGCTCATCGATACTCGACATTGATTATTGACTAGTTATTAATAGTAATCAATTACGGGGTCATTAGTTC
ATAGCCCATATATGGAGTTCCGCGTTACATAACTTACGGTAAATGGCCCGCCTGGCTGACCGCCCAACGA
CCCCCGCCCATTGACGTCAATAATGACGTATGTTCCCATAGTAACGCCAATAGGGACTTTCCATTGACGT
CAATGGGTGGAGTATTTACGGTAAACTGCCCACTTGGCAGTACATCAAGTGTATCATATGCCAAGTACGC
CCCCTATTGACGTCAATGACGGTAAATGGCCCGCCTGGCATTATGCCCAGTACATGACCTTATGGGACTT
TCCTACTTGGCAGTACATCTACGTATTAGTCATCGCTATTACCATGGTCGAGGTGAGCCCCACGTTCTGC
TTCACTCTCCCCATCTCCCCCCCCTCCCCACCCCCAATTTTGTATTTATTTATTTTTTAATTATTTTGTG
CAGCGATGGGGGCGGGGGGGGGGGAGGCGGAGAGGTGCGGCGGCAGCCAATCAGAGCGGCGCGCTCCGAA
AGTTTCCTTTTATGGCGAGGCGGCGGCGGCGGCGGCCCTATAAAAAGCGAAGCGCGCGGCGGGCGGGAGT
CGCTGCGCGCTGCCTTCGCCCCGTGCCCCGCTCCGCCGCCGCCTCGCGCCGCCCGCCCCGGCTCTGACTG
ACCGCGTTACTCCCACAGGTGAGCGGGCGGGACGGCCCTTCTCCTCCGGGCTGTAATTAGCGCTTGGTTT
AATGACGGCTTGTTTCTTTTCTGTGGCTGCGTGAAAGCCTTGAGGGGCTCCGGGAGGGCCCTTTGTGCGG
GGGGAGCGGCTCGGGGGGTGCGTGCGTGTGTGTGTGCGTGGGGAGCGCCGCGTGCGGCTCCGCGCTGCCC
GGCGGCTGTGAGCGCTGCGGGCGCGGCGCGGGGCTTTGTGCGCTCCGCAGTGTGCGCGAGGGGAGCGCGG
CCGGGGGCGGTGCCCCGCGGTGCGGGGGGGGCTGCGAGGGGAACAAAGGCTGCGTGCGGGGTGTGTGCGT
GGGGGGGTGAGCAGGGGGTGTGGGCGCGTCGGTCGGGCTGCAACCCCCCCTGCACCCCCCTCCCCGAGTT
GCTGAGCACGGCCCGGCTTCGGGTGCGGGGCTCCGTACGGGGCGTGGCGCGGGGCTCGCCGTGCCGGGCG
GGGGGTGGCGGCAGGTGGGGGTGCCGGGCGGGGCGGGGCCGCCTCGGGCCGGGGAGGGCTCGGGGGAGGG
GCGCGGCGGCCCCCGGAGCGCCGGCGGCTGTCGAGGCGCGGCGAGCCGCAGCCATTGCCTTTTATGGTAA
TCGTGCGAGAGGGCGCAGGGACTTCCTTTGTCCCAAATCTGTGCGGAGCCGAAATCTGGGAGGCGCCGCC
GCACCCCCTCTAGCGGGCGCGGGGCGAAGCGGTGCGGCGCCGGCAGGAAGGAAATGGGCGGGGAGGGCCT
TCGTGCGTCGCCGCGCCGCCGTCCCCTTCTCCCTCTCCAGCCTCGGGGCTGTCCGCGGGGGGACGGCTGC
CTTCGGGGGGGACGGGGCAGGGCGGGGTTCGGCTTCTGGCGTGTGACCGGCGGCTCTAGCCTCTGCTAAC
CATGTTCATGCCTTCTTCTTTTTCCTACAGCTCCTGGGCAACGTGCTGGTTATTGTGCTGTCTCATCATT
TTGGCAAATCTAGAGGATCCCTGCAGGAATTCGCCGCCATGGCACCCAAAAAGAAAGGGAAGAAGGGGAA
AGCCAAAGGGACCGCGATTGTTGATGGCGTCGCACCAGAGGACATGACCAAGGAGCAGGTGGAGGAACAT
GTCGCCCGCATCCGGGAGGAGCTGGACAGGGAGAGAGAGGAGCGTAACTACTTCCAGCTGGAGCGCGACA
AGATCCACACCTTCTGGGAGATCACGCGGAGGCAGCTGGAGGAGAAGAAGGCTGAGCTGCGCAACAAAGA
CCGGGAGATGGAGGAGGCCGAGGAGAGGCACCAGGTGGAGATCAAGGTATACAAGCAGAAGGTGAAGCAC
CTGCTGTACGAGCACCAGAACAACTTGGCTGAGGTGAAGGCTGAGGGCACCGTGGTCATGAAGCTGGCCC
AGAAGGAGCACCGCACCCAGGAGGGCGCTCTGCGCAAGGACATGCGGGTGCTGAAGGTGGAGCTCAAGGA
GCAGGAGCTGGCTAACGAGGTGGTCATAAAGAACCTGTGCCTGAAACAAGCCGAGGAGATCACCAAGATG
CGAAATGACTTTGAAAGGCAAGTTCGAGAAATTGAGGCCAAGTATGATAAGAAGATGAAGATGCTTAGAG
ACGAACTTGACCTGCGGAGGAAGACTGAGATCCATGAGGTAGAGGAGAGGAAAAACGGCCAGATCAGCAC
TCTGATGCAGCGCCACGAGGAGGCCTTCACGGACATCAAGAACTACTACAACGACATCACTCTCAACAAC
CTGGCCCTCATCAACTCCCTCAAGGAGCAGATGGAGGACATGCGTAAGAAGGAGGAACACATGGAGAGGG
AGATGGCGGAGGTGACTCTGCAGAACCGGCGGCTGGCCGACCCGCTGCAGAAAGCCAAGGACGAGATGAA
CGAGATGCAGAAGAGACTGGGGAACCACGAGAGGGACAAGCAGATTCTGGTCTGTACAAAGGCACGTTTG
AAGGTGGCTGAGAGGGAGCTAAAGGACCTGAAATGGGAACATGAGGTCCTGGAGCAGAGGTTCATCAAGG
TGCAGCAGGAGAGGGAAGAGCTCTATCGGAAGTTTGCAGACGCCATCCAGGAGGTGCAGCAGAAGACGGG
CTTCAAGAACCTGCTGCTGGAGCGGAAGCTGCAGGCCCTGAACGCTGCTGTGGAGAAGAGAGAGGTTCAG
TTCAATGAGGTGCTGGCCGCCTCCAACCTGGACCCCACAGCATTAACGCTTGTGTCCCGCAAACTTGAGG
ATGTTCTAGAATCGAAGAATACCACCATCAAGGACTTACAGTATGAGCTGGCCCGGGTCTGCAAGGCCCA
CAATGACCTGCTGCGTACATATGAGGCGAAGTTACTGGCCTTCGGGATCCCCCTGGACAATGTGGGGTTC
AAGCCCCTGGAGACAGCAGTGATTGGACAGACACTGGGACAGGGCCCTGCAGGACTTGTGGGTGCCCCTA
CACTCGAGGCTAGCGGCGTTGCCATGCCAGGTGCCGAAGATGATGTGGTGTAAATCGAGACTCCTCAGGT
GCAGGCTGCCTATCAGAAGGTGGTGGCTGGTGTGGCCAATGCCCTGGCTCACAAATACCACTGAGATCTT
TTTCCCTCTGCCAAAAATTATGGGGACATCATGAAGCCCCTTGAGCATCTGACTTCTGGCTAATAAAGGA
AATTTATTTTCATTGCAATAGTGTGTTGGAATTTTTTGTGTCTCTCACTCGGAAGGACATATGGGAGGGC
AAATCATTTAAAACATCAGAATGAGTATTTGGTTTAGAGTTTGGCAACATATGCCCATATGCTGGCTGCC
ATGAACAAAGGTTGGCTATAAAGAGGTCATCAGTATATGAAACAGCCCCCTGCTGTCCATTCCTTATTCC
ATAGAAAAGCCTTGACTTGAGGTTAGATTTTTTTTATATTTTGTTTTGTGTTATTTTTTTCTTTAACATC
CCTAAAATTTTCCTTACATGTTTTACTAGCCAGATTTTTCCTCCTCTCCTGACTACTCCCAGTCATAGCT
GTCCCTCTTCTCTTATGAAGATCCCTCGACTTAATTAAGGTACCCAATTCGCCCTATAGTGAGTCGTATT
ACGCGCGCTCACTGGCCGTCGTTTTACAACGTCGTGACTGGGAAAACCCTGGCGTTACCCAACTTAATCG
CCTTGCAGCACATCCCCCTTTCGCCAGCTGGCGTAATAGCGAAGAGGCCCGCACCGATCGCCCTTCCCAA
CAGTTGCGCAGCCTGAATGGCGAATGGG
[124 nt withheld, positions 3949-4072]
C
[91 nt withheld, positions 4074-4164]
A
[49 nt withheld, positions 4166-4214]
CCTTTGACGTTGGAGTCCACGTTCTTT
[37 nt withheld, positions 4242-4278]
ACCCTATCTCGGTCTATTCTTTTGATTTATAAGGGATTTTGCCGATTTCGGCCTATTGGTTAAAAAATGA
GCTGATTTAACAAAAATTTAACGCGAATTTTAACAAAATATTAACGCTTACAATTTAGGTGGCACTTTTC
GGGGAAATGTGCGCGGAACCCCTATTTGTTTATTTTTCTAAATACATTCAAATATGTATCCGCTCATGAG
ACAATAACCCTGATAAATGCTTCAATAATATTGAAAAAGGAAGAGTATGAGTATTCAACATTTCCGTGTC
GCCCTTATTCCCTTTTTTGCGGCATTTTGCCTTCCTGTTTTTGCTCACCCAGAAACGCTGGTGAAAGTAA
AAGATGCTGAAGATCAGTTGGGTGCACGAGTGGGTTACATCGAACTGGATCTCAACAGCGGTAAGATCCT
TGAGAGTTTTCGCCCCGAAGAACGTTTTCCAATGATGAGCACTTTTAAAGTTCTGCTATGTGGCGCGGTA
TTATCCCGTATTGACGCCGGGCAAGAGCAACTCGGTCGCCGCATACACTATTCTCAGAATGACTTGGTTG
AGTACTCACCAGTCACAGAAAAGCATCTTACGGATGGCATGACAGTAAGAGAATTATGCAGTGCTGCCAT
AACCATGAGTGATAACACTGCGGCCAACTTACTTCTGACAACGATCGGAGGACCGAAGGAGCTAACCGCT
TTTTTGCACAACATGGGGGATCATGTAACTCGCCTTGATCGTTGGGAACCGGAGCTGAATGAAGCCATAC
CAAACGACGAGCGTGACACCACGATGCCTGTAGCAATGGCAACAACGTTGCGCAAACTATTAACTGGCGA
ACTACTTACTCTAGCTTCCCGGCAACAATTAATAGACTGGATGGAGGCGGATAAAGTTGCAGGACCACTT
CTGCGCTCGGCCCTTCCGGCTGGCTGGTTTATTGCTGATAAATCTGGAGCCGGTGAGCGTGGGTCTCGCG
GTATCATTGCAGCACTGGGGCCAGATGGTAAGCCCTCCCGTATCGTAGTTATCTACACGACGGGGAGTCA
GGCAACTATGGATGAACGAAATAGACAGATCGCTGAGATAGGTGCCTCACTGATTAAGCATTGGTAACTG
TCAGACCAAGTTTACTCATATATACTTTAGATTGATTTAAAACTTCATTTTTAATTTAAAAGGATCTAGG
TGAAGATCCTTTTTGATAATCTCATGACCAAAATCCCTTAACGTGAGTTTTCGTTCCACTGAGCGTCAGA
CCCCGTAGAAAAGATCAAAGGATCTTCTTGAGATCCTTTTTTTCTGCGCGTAATCTGCTGCTTGCAAACA
AAAAAACCACCGCTACCAGCGGTGGTTTGTTTGCCGGATCAAGAGCTACCAACTCTTTTTCCGAAGGTAA
CTGGCTTCAGCAGAGCGCAGATACCAAATACTGTTCTTCTAGTGTAGCCGTAGTTAGGCCACCACTTCAA
GAACTCTGTAGCACCGCCTACATACCTCGCTCTGCTAATCCTGTTACCAGTGGCTGCTGCCAGTGGCGAT
AAGTCGTGTCTTACCGGGTTGGACTCAAGACGATAGTTACCGGATAAGGCGCAGCGGTCGGGCTGAACGG
GGGGTTCGTGCACACAGCCCAGCTTGGAGCGAACGACCTACACCGAACTGAGATACCTACAGCGTGAGCT
ATGAGAAAGCGCCACGCTTCCCGAAGGGAGAAAGGCGGACAGGTATCCGGTAAGCGGCAGGGTCGGAACA
GGAGAGCGCACGAGGGAGCTTCCAGGGGGAAACGCCTGGTATCTTTATAGTCCTGTCGGGTTTCGCCACC
TCTGACTTGAGCGTCGATTTTTGTGATGCTCGTCAGGGGGGCGGAGCCTATGGAAAAACGCCAGCAACGC
GGCCTTTTTACGGTTCCTGGCCTTTTGCTGGCCTTTTGCTCACATGTTCTTTCCTGCGTTATCCCCTGAT
TCTGTGGATAACCGTATTACCGCCTTTGAGTGAGCTGATACCGCTCGCCGCAGCCGAACGACCGAGCGCA
GCGAGTCAGTGAGCGAGGAAGCGGAAGAGCGCCCAATACGCAAACCGCCTCTCCCCGCGCGTTGGCCGAT
TCATTAATGCAGCTGGCACGACAGGTTTCCCGACTGGAAAGCGGGCAGTGAGCGCAACGCAATTAATGTG
AGTTAGCTCACTCATTAGGCACCCCAGGCTTTACACTTTATGCTTCCGGCTCGTATGTTGTGTGGAATTG
TGAGCGGATAACAATTTCACACAGGAAACAGCTATGACCATGATTACGCCAAGCGCGCAATTAACCCTCA
CTAAAGGGAACAAAAGCTG
Features (pLannotate 1.2.2; 18 found; start..end, strand, type, name):
     17..396     +  enhancer       CMV enhancer: human cytomegalovirus immediate early enhancer
    398..514     +  promoter       chicken β-actin promoter (fragment): contains a 21-bp deletion relative to the standard chicken β-actin promoter
    499..625     +  promoter       chicken β-actin promoter (fragment): contains a 21-bp deletion relative to the standard chicken β-actin promoter
    626..1640    +  intron         chimeric intron: chimera between introns from chicken β-actin and rabbit β-globin
   1719..3152    +  CDS            Gas8: DRC4_MOUSE - Also known as Drc4 From Mus musculus (Mouse).
   3210..3281    +  CDS            HBB (fragment): HBB_PONPY - Experimental evidence at transcript level: Swiss-Prot protein existence level 2. Involved in oxygen transport from the lung to the various peripheral tissues. From Pongo pygmaeus (Bornean orangutan).
   3352..3407    +  polyA_signal   β-globin poly(A) signal: rabbit β-globin polyadenylation signal (Gil and Proudfoot, 1987)
   3763..3781    -  promoter       T7 promoter: promoter for bacteriophage T7 RNA polymerase
   3789..3944    +  CDS            lacZα (fragment): LacZα fragment of β-galactosidase; lacZ fragment
   3949..4377    +  rep_origin     f1 ori (sequence partly withheld): f1 bacteriophage origin of replication; arrow indicates direction of (+) strand synthesis
   4430..4534    +  promoter       AmpR promoter: bla
   4535..5395    +  CDS            AmpR: β-lactamase; bla; confers resistance to ampicillin, carbenicillin, and related antibiotics
   5566..6154    +  rep_origin     ori: high-copy-number ColE1/pMB1/pBR322/pUC origin of replication
   6337..6429    +  CDS            lacI (fragment): lac repressor; lacI; The lac repressor binds to the lac operator to inhibit transcription in E. coli. This inhibition can be relieved by adding lactose or isopropyl-β-D-thiogalactopyranoside (IPTG).
   6442..6463    +  protein_bind   CAP binding site: CAP binding activates transcription in the presence of cAMP. E. coli catabolite activator protein
   6478..6508    +  promoter       lac promoter: promoter for the E. coli lac operon
   6516..6532    +  protein_bind   lac operator: The lac repressor binds to the lac operator to inhibit transcription in E. coli. This inhibition can be relieved by adding lactose or isopropyl-β-D-thiogalactopyranoside (IPTG). lac repressor encoded by lacI
   6577..6595    +  promoter       T3 promoter: promoter for bacteriophage T3 RNA polymerase
