[The description below was written by a language model from this plasmid's Addgene catalogue record and pLannotate feature annotations shown in this document.]
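Description:
pCAG-mGas8-PA is a mammalian expression plasmid built on pCAG1.1, a derivative of pCAGGS to which a PA epitope tag sequence was added. It carries the mouse growth arrest specific 8 (Gas8, also known as Drc4) coding sequence. The roughly 1.45 kb insert sits between retained EcoRI and XhoI sites, so that the protein is produced with the backbone-encoded PA tag at its C-terminus.

Expression is driven by the composite CAG promoter, annotated here as the human cytomegalovirus immediate-early enhancer, the chicken β-actin promoter and a chimeric chicken β-actin/rabbit β-globin intron. This combination gives strong, broadly active transcription in mammalian cells. Downstream of the Gas8 open reading frame lie a short β-globin-derived fragment and the rabbit β-globin polyadenylation signal, which terminates and processes the transcript. The PA tag is not annotated as a separate feature; it presumably lies in the short unannotated interval after the Gas8 CDS.

The bacterial portion resembles a pBluescript-type phagemid. It has a high-copy ColE1/pUC origin, an ampicillin resistance gene with its own promoter, an f1 origin, remnants of the lac promoter/operator and lacZα, and flanking T3 and T7 promoters. No mammalian selection marker is annotated, which suits transient transfection.

The catalogue lists a total size of 6,645 bp, whereas the annotated sequence record is 6,607 nt and labelled a partial NGS result, so the table may not cover the entire plasmid. Gas8 is a nexin-dynein regulatory complex component. The associated study concerns that complex's components in sperm flagellum formation and male fertility in mice, which suggests the plasmid was used to express tagged protein for detection or interaction analysis.
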