Addgene plasmid #176468: pCAG-mGas8-PA
Purpose: Expression vector of mouse growth arrest specific 8 (Gas8) tagged with PA at C-terminus.
Depositing lab: Masahito Ikawa. Publication: Nexin-Dynein regulatory complex component DRC7 but not FBXL13 is required for sperm flagellum formation and male fertility in mice. Morohoshi A, Miyata H, Shimada K, Nozawa K, Matsumura T, Yanase R, Shiba K, Inaba K, Ikawa M. PLoS Genet. 2020 Jan 21;16(1):e1008585. doi: 10.1371/journal.pgen.1008585. eCollection 2020 Jan. PubMed 31961863.
Backbone
  Vector backbone: pCAG1.1
  Backbone size w/o insert (bp): 5193
  Total vector size (bp): 6645
  Modifications to backbone: pCAGGS was used as an original vector. PA sequence was added.
  Vector type: Mammalian Expression
Growth in bacteria
  Bacterial resistance: Ampicillin, 100 μg/mL
  Growth temperature: 37°C
  Growth strain: DH5alpha
  Copy number: High Copy
Gene/Insert
  Gene/Insert name: growth arrest specific 8 (alt name: Gas8)
  Species: M. musculus (mouse)
  Insert size (bp): 1452
  Entrez Gene: Gas8 (a.k.a. Gas, Gas11)
  Tag / fusion protein: PA (C terminal on backbone)
  Cloning method: Restriction Enzyme; 5′ cloning site EcoRI (not destroyed); 3′ cloning site XhoI (not destroyed)
  Sequencing primers: 5′ GCCTTCTTCTTTTTCCTACAGC; 3′ GCCACACCAGCCACCACCTTCTG
Terms and licenses: Academic/Nonprofit Terms; Industry Terms: Not Available to Industry
How to cite: pCAG-mGas8-PA was a gift from Masahito Ikawa (Addgene plasmid # 176468 ; http://n2t.net/addgene:176468 ; RRID:Addgene_176468)
